Addgene plasmid #87506: NH-1
Purpose: For library amplification of fragment NH-1
Depositing lab: Steve Pollard. Depositing organization: University of Edinburgh. Publication: STAR: a simple TAL effector assembly reaction using isothermal assembly. Gogolok S, Garcia-Diaz C, Pollard SM. Sci Rep. 2016 Sep 12;6:33209. doi: 10.1038/srep33209. PubMed 27615025.
Backbone
  Vector backbone: pMA-T
  Backbone manufacturer: Life Technologies
  Vector type: TALEN, Synthetic Biology ; TALE DBD library preparation
Growth in bacteria
  Bacterial resistance: Ampicillin, 100 μg/mL
  Growth temperature: 37°C
  Growth strain: DH5alpha
  Copy number: High Copy
Gene/Insert
  Gene/Insert name: NH-1
  Species: Synthetic
  Cloning method: Unknown
Terms and licenses: Academic/Nonprofit Terms; Industry Terms: Not Available to Industry
How to cite: NH-1 was a gift from Steve Pollard (Addgene plasmid # 87506 ; http://n2t.net/addgene:87506 ; RRID:Addgene_87506)
