[The description below was written by a language model from this plasmid's Addgene catalogue record and pLannotate feature annotations shown in this document.]
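Description:
NH-1 is a small (about 2.8 kb) bacterial storage plasmid built on the pMA-T gene-synthesis backbone. It holds a synthetic DNA fragment used to prepare TAL effector DNA-binding domain libraries. It is propagated in standard E. coli cloning strains as a high-copy plasmid, using a ColE1/pUC-type origin of replication. Selection is with ampicillin through a β-lactamase (AmpR) gene driven by its native bla promoter. The feature table also picks up short remnants typical of such cloning backbones: fragments of an M13 origin, lacZα, lacI and an RSF origin, plus a T7 promoter upstream of the insert region. These appear to be partial matches or vestigial backbone sequence, and the record assigns them no role in how the plasmid is used.

The payload is the synthetic NH-1 fragment. The annotation detects it as a roughly 180 bp region with similarity to avrXa10, a Xanthomonas oryzae TAL effector whose activity depends on its core repeat domains. This fits an insert that encodes TALE repeat sequence. By the usual naming convention for TALE modules, "NH" probably refers to the repeat-variable diresidue of the repeat and "1" to its position in an array, but the record does not say this explicitly. The stated purpose is to serve as a template for library amplification of fragment NH-1. The amplified fragment then feeds into a TAL effector assembly workflow based on isothermal assembly, which builds custom TALE DNA-binding domains for TALENs or other designer TALE fusions. No mammalian expression elements, tags or reporters are annotated, so the plasmid is a parts-supply template and not an expression construct. The method used to clone the insert is not recorded.
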