Features (pLannotate 1.2.2; 9 found; start..end, strand, type, name):
      3..134     -  rep_origin     M13 ori (fragment): M13 bacteriophage origin of replication; arrow indicates direction of (+) strand synthesis
    155..311     -  CDS            lacZα (fragment): LacZα fragment of β-galactosidase; lacZ fragment
    320..338     +  promoter       T7 promoter: promoter for bacteriophage T7 RNA polymerase
    619..798     +  CDS            avrXa10 (fragment): AVX10_XANOO - Experimental evidence at protein level: Swiss-Prot protein existence level 1. Avirulence protein. Induces the hypersensitive response (HR)in rice plants carrying the resistance gene Xa10. Activity depends on the presence of the core repeat domains; replacement with repeat domains from other proteins (AvrBs3 of X.euvesicatoria (AC P14727) or AvrXa7 of this organism) does not elicit the HR. Probably acts as a transcription factor in its host plant (rice) to induce plant resistance or disease. From Xanthomonas oryzae pv. oryzae.
    870..917     -  CDS            lacI (fragment): lac repressor; lacI; The lac repressor binds to the lac operator to inhibit transcription in E. coli. This inhibition can be relieved by adding lactose or isopropyl-β-D-thiogalactopyranoside (IPTG).
    954..994     -  rep_origin     RSF ori (fragment): Plasmids containing the RSF 1030 origin of replication can be propagated in E. coli cells that contain additional plasmids with compatible origins.
   1072..1660    -  rep_origin     ori: high-copy-number ColE1/pMB1/pBR322/pUC origin of replication
   1831..2691    -  CDS            AmpR: β-lactamase; bla; confers resistance to ampicillin, carbenicillin, and related antibiotics
   2692..2796    -  promoter       AmpR promoter: bla
>Addgene plasmid #87506 | NH-1 | addgene full sequence | sequence record 174667 | Addgene NGS Result
CTAAATTGTAAGCGTTAATATTTTGTTAAAATTCGCGTTAAATTTTTGTTAAATCAGCTCATTTTTTAAC
CAATAGGCCGAAATCGGCAAAATCCCTTATAAATCAAAAGAATAGACCGAGATAGGGTTGAGTGGCCGCT
ACAGGGCGCTCCCATTCGCCATTCAGGCTGCGCAACTGTTGGGAAGGGCGTTTCGGTGCGGGCCTCTTCG
CTATTACGCCAGCTGGCGAAAGGGGGATGTGCTGCAAGGCGATTAAGTTGGGTAACGCCAGGGTTTTCCC
AGTCACGACGTTGTAAAACGACGGCCAGTGAGCGCGACGTAATACGACTCACTATAGGGCGAATTGGCGG
AAGGCCGTCAAGGCCACGTGTCTTGTCCAGAGCTCGTATCCTGCAGCCATTGTGCTGGCGCGGATTCTTT
ATCACTGATAAGTTGGTGGACATATTATGAGTCGTTTATCAGTGATAAAGTGTCAAGCATGACAAAGTTG
CAGCCGAATACAGTGGAGTCATCCGTGCCGCCCTAGACCTGTTGAACGAGGTCGGCGTAGACGGTCTGAC
GAGAGTCCACGCAAACTGGCGGAACGGTTGGGGGTTCAGCAGCCGGCGCTTTAGAGTCCTGGCGAAGAGA
GGGGGAGTAACAGCGGTAGAGGCAGTGCACGCCTGGCGCAATGCGCTCACCGGGGCCCCCTTGAACCTGA
CACCTGACCAAGTCGTGGCAATCGCGTCGAATCACGGGGGAAAGCAAGCCCTGGAAACCGTGCAAAGGTT
GTTGCCGGTGCTGTGCCAAGACCACGGCTTAACACCAGAACAGGTCGTTCTGCAGGATACGGTACCTGGA
GCACAAGACTGGCCTCATGGGCCTTCCGCTCACTGCCCGCTTTCCAGTCGGGAAACCTGTCGTGCCAGCT
GCATTAACATGGTCATAGCTGTTTCCTTGCGTATTGGGCGCTCTCCGCTTCCTCGCTCACTGACTCGCTG
CGCTCGGTCGTTCGGGTAAAGCCTGGGGTGCCTAATGAGCAAAAGGCCAGCAAAAGGCCAGGAACCGTAA
AAAGGCCGCGTTGCTGGCGTTTTTCCATAGGCTCCGCCCCCCTGACGAGCATCACAAAAATCGACGCTCA
AGTCAGAGGTGGCGAAACCCGACAGGACTATAAAGATACCAGGCGTTTCCCCCTGGAAGCTCCCTCGTGC
GCTCTCCTGTTCCGACCCTGCCGCTTACCGGATACCTGTCCGCCTTTCTCCCTTCGGGAAGCGTGGCGCT
TTCTCATAGCTCACGCTGTAGGTATCTCAGTTCGGTGTAGGTCGTTCGCTCCAAGCTGGGCTGTGTGCAC
GAACCCCCCGTTCAGCCCGACCGCTGCGCCTTATCCGGTAACTATCGTCTTGAGTCCAACCCGGTAAGAC
ACGACTTATCGCCACTGGCAGCAGCCACTGGTAACAGGATTAGCAGAGCGAGGTATGTAGGCGGTGCTAC
AGAGTTCTTGAAGTGGTGGCCTAACTACGGCTACACTAGAAGAACAGTATTTGGTATCTGCGCTCTGCTG
AAGCCAGTTACCTTCGGAAAAAGAGTTGGTAGCTCTTGATCCGGCAAACAAACCACCGCTGGTAGCGGTG
GTTTTTTTGTTTGCAAGCAGCAGATTACGCGCAGAAAAAAAGGATCTCAAGAAGATCCTTTGATCTTTTC
TACGGGGTCTGACGCTCAGTGGAACGAAAACTCACGTTAAGGGATTTTGGTCATGAGATTATCAAAAAGG
ATCTTCACCTAGATCCTTTTAAATTAAAAATGAAGTTTTAAATCAATCTAAAGTATATATGAGTAAACTT
GGTCTGACAGTTACCAATGCTTAATCAGTGAGGCACCTATCTCAGCGATCTGTCTATTTCGTTCATCCAT
AGTTGCCTGACTCCCCGTCGTGTAGATAACTACGATACGGGAGGGCTTACCATCTGGCCCCAGTGCTGCA
ATGATACCGCGAGAACCACGCTCACCGGCTCCAGATTTATCAGCAATAAACCAGCCAGCCGGAAGGGCCG
AGCGCAGAAGTGGTCCTGCAACTTTATCCGCCTCCATCCAGTCTATTAATTGTTGCCGGGAAGCTAGAGT
AAGTAGTTCGCCAGTTAATAGTTTGCGCAACGTTGTTGCCATTGCTACAGGCATCGTGGTGTCACGCTCG
TCGTTTGGTATGGCTTCATTCAGCTCCGGTTCCCAACGATCAAGGCGAGTTACATGATCCCCCATGTTGT
GCAAAAAAGCGGTTAGCTCCTTCGGTCCTCCGATCGTTGTCAGAAGTAAGTTGGCCGCAGTGTTATCACT
CATGGTTATGGCAGCACTGCATAATTCTCTTACTGTCATGCCATCCGTAAGATGCTTTTCTGTGACTGGT
GAGTACTCAACCAAGTCATTCTGAGAATAGTGTATGCGGCGACCGAGTTGCTCTTGCCCGGCGTCAATAC
GGGATAATACCGCGCCACATAGCAGAACTTTAAAAGTGCTCATCATTGGAAAACGTTCTTCGGGGCGAAA
ACTCTCAAGGATCTTACCGCTGTTGAGATCCAGTTCGATGTAACCCACTCGTGCACCCAACTGATCTTCA
GCATCTTTTACTTTCACCAGCGTTTCTGGGTGAGCAAAAACAGGAAGGCAAAATGCCGCAAAAAAGGGAA
TAAGGGCGACACGGAAATGTTGAATACTCATACTCTTCCTTTTTCAATATTATTGAAGCATTTATCAGGG
TTATTGTCTCATGAGCGGATACATATTTGAATGTATTTAGAAAAATAAACAAATAGGGGTTCCGCGCACA
TTTCCCCGAAAAGTGCCAC
