>Addgene plasmid #87506 | NH-1 | depositor partial sequence | sequence record 170662 | NH-1 RVD flanked by BciVI sites
GTATCCTGCAGCCATTGTGCTGGCGCGGATTCTTTATCACTGATAAGTTGGTGGACATATTATGAGTCGT
TTATCAGTGATAAAGTGTCAAGCATGACAAAGTTGCAGCCGAATACAGTGGAGTCATCCGTGCCGCCCTA
GACCTGTTGAACGAGGTCGGCGTAGACGGTCTGACGAGAGTCCACGCAAACTGGCGGAACGGTTGGGGGT
TCAGCAGCCGGCGCTTTAGAGTCCTGGCGAAGAGAGGGGGAGTAACAGCGGTAGAGGCAGTGCACGCCTG
GCGCAATGCGCTCACCGGGGCCCCCTTGAACCTGACACCTGACCAAGTCGTGGCAATCGCGTCGAATCAC
GGGGGAAAGCAAGCCCTGGAAACCGTGCAAAGGTTGTTGCCGGTGCTGTGCCAAGACCACGGCTTAACAC
CAGAACAGGTCGTTCTGCAGGATAC
